Addgene plasmid #29001: pEMS1049
Purpose: Expression of the reporter gene under the control of the MiniPromoter in this plasmid has not been tested
Depositing lab: Elizabeth Simpson. Depositing organization: University of British Columbia. Publication: A regulatory toolbox of MiniPromoters to drive selective expression in the brain. Portales-Casamar E, Swanson DJ, Liu L, de Leeuw CN, Banks KG, Ho Sui SJ, Fulton DL, Ali J, Amirabbasi M, Arenillas DJ, Babyak N, Black SF, Bonaguro RJ, Brauer E, Candido TR, Castellarin M, Chen J, Chen Y, Cheng JC, Chopra V, Docking TR, Dreolini L, D'Souza CA, Flynn EK, Glenn R, Hatakka K, Hearty TG, Imanian B, Jiang S, Khorasan-zadeh S, Komljenovic I, Laprise S, Liao NY, Lim JS, Lithwick S, Liu F, Liu J, Lu M, McConechy M, McLeod AJ, Milisavljevic M, Mis J, O'Connor K, Palma B, Palmquist DL, Schmouth JF, Swanson MI, Tam B, Ticoll A, Turner JL, Varhol R, Vermeulen J, Watkins RF, Wilson G, Wong BK, Wong SH, Wong TY, Yang GS, Ypsilanti AR, Jones SJ, Holt RA, Goldowitz D, Wasserman WW, Simpson EM. Proc Natl Acad Sci U S A. 2010 Sep 21. 107(38):16589-94. 10.1073/pnas.1009158107 PubMed 20807748.
Backbone
  Vector backbone: pEMS1040
  Backbone size w/o insert (bp): 17590
  Vector type: Pleiades Promoter Project [sic, Pleaides Plieades]
Growth in bacteria
  Bacterial resistance: Ampicillin, 100 μg/mL
  Growth temperature: 37°C
  Growth strain: DH5alpha
  Growth instructions: DH10B
  Copy number: High Copy
Gene/Insert
  Gene/Insert name: Ple228 (alt names: THY1; Thy-1 membrane glycoprotein precursor)
  Species: H. sapiens (human)
  Insert size (bp): 1274
  Entrez Gene: THY1 (a.k.a. CD90, CDw90)
  Tag / fusion protein: Cre-EGFP-NLS (C terminal on backbone)
  Cloning method: Restriction Enzyme; 5′ cloning site SacI (unknown if destroyed); 3′ cloning site MluI (unknown if destroyed)
  Sequencing primers: 5′ Unknown
Terms and licenses: Academic/Nonprofit Terms; Industry Terms: Not Available to Industry
Depositor comments: Insert was not sequence confirmed, ends may be different and may contain some internal SNPs (sequence is based on initial cloning design, and not necessarirly final cloning design)
How to cite: pEMS1049 was a gift from Elizabeth Simpson (Addgene plasmid # 29001 ; http://n2t.net/addgene:29001 ; RRID:Addgene_29001)
