[The description below was written by a language model from this plasmid's Addgene catalogue record.]
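Description:
pEMS1049 is a plasmid from the Pleiades Promoter Project, a collection of constructs built to test compact human regulatory sequences ("MiniPromoters") for their ability to drive selective gene expression in the brain. It is built on the large pEMS1040 backbone, recorded as about 17.6 kb without the insert. It is maintained in E. coli as a high-copy plasmid under ampicillin selection. The record does not give a feature map, so the origin of replication and any other backbone elements, such as sequences for genomic targeting or mammalian selection, are not stated.

The insert is Ple228, a roughly 1.3 kb MiniPromoter designed from the human THY1 locus (Thy-1 membrane glycoprotein, also known as CD90). It was cloned by restriction digestion between SacI and MluI sites, and whether those sites survived cloning is not recorded. The backbone supplies a Cre-EGFP-NLS reporter downstream of the promoter position, which is a fusion of Cre recombinase and green fluorescent protein carrying a nuclear localisation signal. In principle, MiniPromoter activity would therefore produce nuclear fluorescence. It would also produce Cre recombinase activity that could act on loxP-flanked targets, allowing both direct and recombination-based readout of where the promoter is active.

Two caveats apply. The depositor states that reporter expression under this MiniPromoter has not been tested, so its activity and specificity are unverified. The insert was also not sequence confirmed: the available sequence reflects the initial cloning design rather than necessarily the final one, so the ends may differ and internal SNPs may be present.
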