>Addgene plasmid #29001 | pEMS1049 | addgene partial sequence | sequence record 41357 | CRE-R 5'-gcaaacggacagaagcattt-3'
CATGTCCATCAGGTTCTTGCGAACCTCATCACTCGTTGCATCGACCGGTAATGCAGGCAAATTTTGGTGT
ACGGTCAGTAAATTGGACATGAAGTTCCTATACTTTCTAGAGAATAGGAACTTCAGATCTGAGTCCGGTA
GCGCCACGTGACGCGTCTGCTGCAGCCTCCTCCAGACGCGCCGCCGCCTCCGGTTGCTGCACCCAGCTCG
GAGCCCGCAGTTTTCACCGGGGATGGAGGAGAGGGGGAGCGGGGAGCCGGGGGCTCAGCCAATCAGAGGC
GGAGATTGGGGGAGAAAGGACGGCAGGGTGGGGTGGGGGGTGGGGAAGGAAGAGAAGGCGGTCCCGCATT
GGTGTGAGAGTGGCAGGTTGCGGCGGAAGGGGGCCCTCACCCTGTGGCTGGCAGGCCTGGCCAGGGACGG
GAGGGTTCGGGACCCCGGGGATCAGGGTGCGGCAGCCCAAAGAACATTATCCTCCTCCCTGAGCCCCGCA
ATGGTTGTTCCCCTTTTAAGGCTTTAACCCTTTCTTCTGACCTATTCTTCAGGAGTCTGTGGGAAAACCA
AAGTGTAAGAGGTGCAGGATGCAGGCCGGGAGCGCCCACGCCTCCACATTTCCTTTTCAGCTGGAGCCCA
CCTCCTCCGGAGCCTCCAGTGAGAAGTTTTGGAATATTCCAGTCTTTCTGAAAGGAAGCTGGTTGGGTGT
TTTTCAGTGTTGGAGCAGCCCTTCGGAAGCGAGGCAGGTGCTGGACCCACCCTGTCCGTCCCTGGTCCCC
AGCCCCATTTCGCCCCCTCATCTATTCCAGAGCACCCAGCCCTTCAGGGGGCTGCAGGCGCTTTTTGCTC
TGG
