>Addgene plasmid #29001 | pEMS1049 | addgene partial sequence | sequence record 43754 | oEMS2282 5'-CAGCCTGTGGGTCTACATTCCA-3'
CAGAGGCGGGGAGGAGGACGGATGAAACTGCGGGGAGAGGATGGAGGATGGCGAGCTAGAGGGAATCTGC
CGGGTGACCTCGCGGCGGGCTGGGTGCGGGGCACCGGAGGAGAAGGAAGCCGCAGTGCCGCAGGCGGGGA
CTGGGTGGAAGGCGGGCGGACGGGGGAGGGGAGAGCTGGAAAAGGATGAGAGAGGGGGAAGGGGGACTCA
TTTGGGAAAGGAGAGGATTGGAATACGTGAGCAAGAGGAATGGCTCACCCTTGAGAGCTGGGGTCCATAG
CCCAGGTCAGTTCTCCAGCTCTCCCACTTACCAGCCAAGACAGGAGGTGAGGATTGAGATGGGATGAACC
CAGCAGGCGGCCATGGGTTAAAGGTCGCCATGAATGTAATGTGCCCAGCACAGTGCCTGCTAAAAGGCAA
CACTCCCTTCCTGGTCTGAAGACCAAACAAGCAGACTGTACTCAGGAAAGCCAGAAGAACCTTCCAGCTG
TCTGGACCAGAAGGTGCCAGCCCAGGGGCTGAAGAAGACGTAATGCCCAGAGCAAAAAGCGCCTGCAGCC
CCCTGAAGGGCTGGGTGCTCTGGAATAGATGAGGGGGCGAAATGGGGCTGGGGACCAGGGACGGACAGGG
TGGGTCCAGCACCTGCCTCGCTTCCGAAGGGCTGCTCCAACACTGAAAAACACCCAACCAGCTTCCTTTC
AGAAAGACTGGAATATTCCAAAACTTCTCACTGGAGGCTCCGGAGGAGGTGGGCTCCAGCTGAAAAGGAA
ATGTGGAGGCGTGGGCGCTCCCGGCCTGCATCCTGCACCTC
